Addgene plasmid #84637: pcDNA3-ABKAR-Kras
Purpose: Unimolecular, FRET-based AMPK/BRSK activity reporter; plasma membrane targeted
Depositing lab: Jin Zhang. Depositing organization: University of California, San Diego (UCSD). Publication: Visualization of Compartmentalized Kinase Activity Dynamics Using Adaptable BimKARs. Depry C, Mehta S, Li R, Zhang J. Chem Biol. 2015 Nov 19;22(11):1470-9. doi: 10.1016/j.chembiol.2015.10.004. Epub 2015 Nov 5. PubMed 26548610.
Backbone
  Vector backbone: pcDNA3
  Backbone manufacturer: Invitrogen
  Backbone size w/o insert (bp): 5500
  Total vector size (bp): 7494
  Vector type: Mammalian Expression
  Selectable markers: Neomycin (select with G418)
Growth in bacteria
  Bacterial resistance: Ampicillin, 100 μg/mL
  Growth temperature: 37°C
  Growth strain: DH5alpha
  Copy number: High Copy
Gene/Insert
  Gene/Insert name: Cerulean3-FHA1-AMPKsub-cpVenus[E172]-Kras (alt name: ABKAR-Kras)
  Species: S. cerevisiae (budding yeast), Synthetic
  Insert size (bp): 2022
  Promoter: CMV
  Tag / fusion protein: Cerulean3 (N terminal on insert); cpVenus[E172] (C terminal on insert); C-terminal targeting sequence from Kras (C terminal on insert); 6xHis (N terminal on backbone); T7 tag (gene 10 leader) - Xpress (TM) tag (N terminal on backbone)
  Cloning method: Restriction Enzyme; 5′ cloning site BamHI (not destroyed); 3′ cloning site EcoRI (not destroyed)
  Sequencing primers: 5′ T7 forward; 3′ BGH reverse
Terms and licenses: Academic/Nonprofit Terms; Industry Terms: Not Available to Industry
How to cite: pcDNA3-ABKAR-Kras was a gift from Jin Zhang (Addgene plasmid # 84637 ; http://n2t.net/addgene:84637 ; RRID:Addgene_84637)
