[The description below was written by a language model from this plasmid's Addgene catalogue record and pLannotate feature annotations shown in this document.]
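Description:
pcDNA3-ABKAR-Kras is a mammalian expression plasmid built on the Invitrogen pcDNA3 backbone that encodes a plasma membrane-targeted, single-chain FRET reporter of AMPK/BRSK kinase activity. It is propagated in E. coli through a high-copy ColE1/pUC-type origin with ampicillin selection (AmpR). An SV40 promoter-driven neomycin phosphotransferase cassette with an SV40 poly(A) signal allows G418 selection of transfected mammalian cells. An f1 origin is also present. T7 and SP6 phage promoters flank the cloning region, which was filled by restriction cloning between BamHI and EcoRI sites that remain intact.

The roughly 2 kb insert is transcribed from the CMV immediate-early enhancer/promoter and terminated by the bovine growth hormone polyadenylation signal. The open reading frame begins with backbone-derived leader tags (6xHis, T7 gene 10 leader and Xpress epitope). These are followed by the cyan donor Cerulean3, the phosphothreonine-binding FHA1 domain taken from the yeast checkpoint kinase Rad53, an AMPK substrate sequence, and a circularly permuted Venus acceptor (listed as cpVenus[E172] and annotated as cp173Venus). At the C terminus is the targeting sequence from Kras, which the record indicates directs the sensor to the plasma membrane. The automated annotation does not call out the short substrate and Kras segments, which would sit in the unannotated gaps flanking the cpVenus coding region.

In reporters of this design, phosphorylation of the substrate promotes its binding to the FHA1 domain. The resulting conformational change alters energy transfer between the two fluorescent proteins. The construct is therefore suited to live-cell ratiometric imaging of compartment-specific AMPK/BRSK activity dynamics at the plasma membrane. A few small annotated fragments (capTEV, HIV-1 LTR, ble, lacI) appear to be incidental matches rather than functional elements.
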