Features (pLannotate 1.2.2; 26 found; start..end, strand, type, name):
      1..21      +  CDS            capTEV™ (fragment): composite tag for in vivo biotinylation, TEV protease cleavage, and 6xHis tagging
     22..54      +  CDS            T7 tag (gene 10 leader): leader peptide from bacteriophage T7 gene 10 promotes efficient translation in E. coli
     58..81      +  CDS            Xpress™ tag: Xpress™ epitope tag, including an enterokinase recognition and cleavage site
     88..804     +  CDS            mCerulean3: mCerulean3 is a basic (constitutively fluorescent) cyan fluorescent protein published in 2011, derived from Aequorea victoria. It is reported to be a somewhat slowly-maturing monomer with very low acid sensitivity.
    814..1236    +  CDS            RAD53 (fragment): RAD53_YEAST - Also known as MEC2, SAD1, SPK1. Experimental evidence at protein level: Swiss-Prot protein existence level 1. Controls S-phase checkpoint as well as G1 and G2 DNA damage checkpoints. Phosphorylates proteins on serine, threonine, and tyrosine. Prevents entry into anaphase and mitotic exit after DNA damage via regulation of the Polo kinase CDC5. Seems to be involved in the phosphorylation of RPH1. From Saccharomyces cerevisiae (strain ATCC 204508 / S288c) (Baker's yeast).
   1330..2061    +  CDS            cp173Venus: circularly permuted form of the Venus yellow fluorescent protein (Nagai et al., 2004) efficient FRET acceptor for CFP
   2125..2143    -  promoter       SP6 promoter: promoter for bacteriophage SP6 RNA polymerase
   2169..2393    +  polyA_signal   bGH poly(A) signal: bovine growth hormone polyadenylation signal
   2397..2418    +  promoter       SV40 promoter (fragment): SV40 enhancer and early promoter
   2439..2867    +  rep_origin     f1 ori (sequence partly withheld): f1 bacteriophage origin of replication; arrow indicates direction of (+) strand synthesis
   2881..3210    +  promoter       SV40 promoter: SV40 enhancer and early promoter
   3277..4068    +  CDS            neo: KKA2_KLEPN - Also known as kan, nptII. Experimental evidence at protein level: Swiss-Prot protein existence level 1. Resistance to kanamycin, neomycin, paromomycin, ribostamycin, butirosin and gentamicin B. From Klebsiella pneumoniae.
   4092..4250    +  CDS            ble (fragment): BLE_KLEPN - Experimental evidence at protein level: Swiss-Prot protein existence level 1. Binding protein with a strong affinity to the bleomycin family of antibiotics. Binds to CL990; an antimitotic-antibiotic compound. From Klebsiella pneumoniae.
   4245..4366    +  polyA_signal   SV40 poly(A) signal: SV40 polyadenylation signal
   4439..4455    -  protein_bind   lac operator: The lac repressor binds to the lac operator to inhibit transcription in E. coli. This inhibition can be relieved by adding lactose or isopropyl-β-D-thiogalactopyranoside (IPTG). lac repressor encoded by lacI
   4463..4493    -  promoter       lac promoter: promoter for the E. coli lac operon
   4508..4529    -  protein_bind   CAP binding site: CAP binding activates transcription in the presence of cAMP. E. coli catabolite activator protein
   4542..4634    -  CDS            lacI (fragment): lac repressor; lacI; The lac repressor binds to the lac operator to inhibit transcription in E. coli. This inhibition can be relieved by adding lactose or isopropyl-β-D-thiogalactopyranoside (IPTG).
   4817..5405    -  rep_origin     ori: high-copy-number ColE1/pMB1/pBR322/pUC origin of replication
   5576..6436    -  CDS            AmpR: β-lactamase; bla; confers resistance to ampicillin, carbenicillin, and related antibiotics
   6437..6541    -  promoter       AmpR promoter: bla
   6600..6652    -  misc_feature   bom (fragment): basis of mobility region from pBR322
   6807..7186    +  enhancer       CMV enhancer: human cytomegalovirus immediate early enhancer
   7187..7390    +  promoter       CMV promoter: human cytomegalovirus (CMV) immediate early promoter
   7386..7419    +  LTR            5' LTR (truncated) (fragment): truncated 5' long terminal repeat (LTR) from HIV-1
   7435..7453    +  promoter       T7 promoter: promoter for bacteriophage T7 RNA polymerase
>Addgene plasmid #84637 | pcDNA3-ABKAR-Kras | addgene full sequence | sequence record 176126 | Addgene NGS Result
CATCATCATCATCATCATGGTATGGCTAGCATGACTGGTGGACAGCAAATGGGTCGGGATCTGTACGACG
ATGACGATAAGGATCCCATGGTGAGCAAGGGCGAGGAGCTGTTCACCGGGGTGGTGCCCATCCTGGTCGA
GCTGGACGGCGACGTAAACGGCCACAAGTTCAGCGTGTCCGGCGAGGGCGAGGGCGATGCCACCTACGGC
AAGCTGACCCTGAAGTTCATCTGCACCACCGGCAAGCTGCCCGTGCCCTGGCCCACCCTCGTGACCACCC
TGAGCTGGGGCGTGCAGTGCTTCGCCCGCTACCCCGACCACATGAAGCAGCACGACTTCTTCAAGTCCGC
CATGCCCGAAGGCTACGTCCAGGAGCGCACCATCTTCTTCAAGGACGACGGCAACTACAAGACCCGCGCC
GAGGTGAAGTTCGAGGGCGACACCCTGGTGAACCGCATCGAGCTGAAGGGCATCGACTTCAAGGAGGACG
GCAACATCCTGGGGCACAAGCTGGAGTACAACGCCATCCACGGCAACGTCTATATCACCGCCGACAAGCA
GAAGAACGGCATCAAGGCCAACTTCGGCCTCAACTGCAACATCGAGGACGGCAGCGTGCAGCTCGCCGAC
CACTACCAGCAGAACACCCCCATCGGCGACGGCCCCGTGCTGCTGCCCGACAACCACTACCTGAGCACCC
AGTCCAAGCTGAGCAAAGACCCCAACGAGAAGCGCGATCACATGGTCCTGCTGGAGTTCGTGACCGCCGC
CGGGATCACTCTCGGCATGGACGAGCTGTACAAGCGCATGCATAAGTTTTCTCAAGAACAGATCGGCGAA
AACATTGTGTGCAGGGTCATTTGTACCACGGGTCAAATTCCCATCCGAGATTTGTCAGCTGATATTTCAC
AAGTGCTTAAGGAAAAACGATCCATAAAGAAAGTTTGGACATTTGGTAGAAACCCAGCCTGTGACTATCA
TTTAGGAAACATTTCAAGACTGTCAAATAAGCATTTCCAAATACTACTAGGAGAAGACGGTAACCTTTTA
TTGAATGACATTTCCACTAATGGGACCTGGTTAAATGGGCAAAAAGTCGAGAAGAACAGCAATCAGTTAC
TGTCTCAAGGTGATGAAATAACCGTTGGTGTAGGCGTGGAATCAGATATTTTATCTCTGGTCATTTTCAT
AAACGACAAATTTAAGCAGTGCCTCGAGCAGAACAAAGTTGATCGCTCTGCAGGTAAGCCAGGCAGCGGC
GAGGGCAGCACCAAGATGCGTCGTGTCGCCACCCTGGTGGACCTCGGCACCGGCGGCAGCGAGCTCATGG
GCGGCGTGCAGCTCGCCGACCACTACCAGCAGAACACCCCCATCGGCGACGGCCCCGTGCTGCTGCCCGA
CAACCACTACCTGAGCTACCAGTCCAAGCTGAGCAAAGACCCCAACGAGAAGCGCGATCACATGGTCCTG
CTGGAGTTCGTGACCGCCGCCGGGATCACTCTCGGCATGGACGAGCTGTACAAGGGAGGTACCGGTGGAT
CTATGGTGAGCAAGGGCGAGGAGCTGTTCACCGGGGTGGTGCCCATCCTGGTCGAGCTGGACGGCGACGT
AAACGGCCACAAGTTCAGCGTGTCCGGCGAGGGCGAGGGCGATGCCACCTACGGCAAGCTGACCCTGAAG
CTGATCTGCACCACCGGCAAGCTGCCCGTGCCCTGGCCCACCCTCGTGACCACCCTGGGCTACGGCCTTC
AGTGCTTCGCCCGCTACCCCGACCACATGAAGCAGCACGACTTCTTCAAGTCCGCCATGCCCGAAGGCTA
CGTCCAGGAGCGCACCATCTTCTTCAAGGACGACGGCAACTACAAGACCCGCGCCGAGGTGAAGTTCGAG
GGCGACACCCTGGTGAACCGCATCGAGCTGAAGGGCATCGACTTCAAGGAGGACGGCAACATCCTGGGGC
ACAAGCTGGAGTACAACTACAACAGCCACAACGTCTATATCACCGCCGACAAGCAGAAGAACGGCATCAA
GGCCAACTTCAAGATCCGCCACAACATCGAGGAATTCAAGAAGAAGAAGAAGAGCAAGACCAAGTGCGTG
ATCATGTAATCTAGAGGGCCCTATTCTATAGTGTCACCTAAATGCTAGAGCTCGCTGATCAGCCTCGACT
GTGCCTTCTAGTTGCCAGCCATCTGTTGTTTGCCCCTCCCCCGTGCCTTCCTTGACCCTGGAAGGTGCCA
CTCCCACTGTCCTTTCCTAATAAAATGAGGAAATTGCATCGCATTGTCTGAGTAGGTGTCATTCTATTCT
GGGGGGTGGGGTGGGGCAGGACAGCAAGGGGGAGGATTGGGAAGACAATAGCAGGCATGCTGGGGATGCG
GTGGGCTCTATGGCTTCTGAGGCGGAAAGAACCAGCTGGGGCTCTAGGGGGTATCCCC
[124 nt withheld, positions 2439-2562]
C
[91 nt withheld, positions 2564-2654]
A
[49 nt withheld, positions 2656-2704]
CCTTTGACGTTGGAGTCCACGTTCTTT
[37 nt withheld, positions 2732-2768]
ACCCTATCTCGGTCTATTCTTTTGATTTATAAGGGATTTTGCCGATTTCGGCCTATTGGTTAAAAAATGA
GCTGATTTAACAAAAATTTAACGCGAATTAATTCTGTGGAATGTGTGTCAGTTAGGGTGTGGAAAGTCCC
CAGGCTCCCCAGCAGGCAGAAGTATGCAAAGCATGCATCTCAATTAGTCAGCAACCAGGTGTGGAAAGTC
CCCAGGCTCCCCAGCAGGCAGAAGTATGCAAAGCATGCATCTCAATTAGTCAGCAACCATAGTCCCGCCC
CTAACTCCGCCCATCCCGCCCCTAACTCCGCCCAGTTCCGCCCATTCTCCGCCCCATGGCTGACTAATTT
TTTTTATTTATGCAGAGGCCGAGGCCGCCTCTGCCTCTGAGCTATTCCAGAAGTAGTGAGGAGGCTTTTT
TGGAGGCCTAGGCTTTTGCAAAAAGCTCCCGGGAGCTTGTATATCCATTTTCGGATCTGATCAAGAGACA
GGATGAGGATCGTTTCGCATGATTGAACAAGATGGATTGCACGCAGGTTCTCCGGCCGCTTGGGTGGAGA
GGCTATTCGGCTATGACTGGGCACAACAGACAATCGGCTGCTCTGATGCCGCCGTGTTCCGGCTGTCAGC
GCAGGGGCGCCCGGTTCTTTTTGTCAAGACCGACCTGTCCGGTGCCCTGAATGAACTGCAGGACGAGGCA
GCGCGGCTATCGTGGCTGGCCACGACGGGCGTTCCTTGCGCAGCTGTGCTCGACGTTGTCACTGAAGCGG
GAAGGGACTGGCTGCTATTGGGCGAAGTGCCGGGGCAGGATCTCCTGTCATCTCACCTTGCTCCTGCCGA
GAAAGTATCCATCATGGCTGATGCAATGCGGCGGCTGCATACGCTTGATCCGGCTACCTGCCCATTCGAC
CACCAAGCGAAACATCGCATCGAGCGAGCACGTACTCGGATGGAAGCCGGTCTTGTCGATCAGGATGATC
TGGACGAAGAGCATCAGGGGCTCGCGCCAGCCGAACTGTTCGCCAGGCTCAAGGCGCGCATGCCCGACGG
CGAGGATCTCGTCGTGACCCATGGCGATGCCTGCTTGCCGAATATCATGGTGGAAAATGGCCGCTTTTCT
GGATTCATCGACTGTGGCCGGCTGGGTGTGGCGGACCGCTATCAGGACATAGCGTTGGCTACCCGTGATA
TTGCTGAAGAGCTTGGCGGCGAATGGGCTGACCGCTTCCTCGTGCTTTACGGTATCGCCGCTCCCGATTC
GCAGCGCATCGCCTTCTATCGCCTTCTTGACGAGTTCTTCTGAGCGGGACTCTGGGGTTCGAAATGACCG
ACCAAGCGACGCCCAACCTGCCATCACGAGATTTCGATTCCACCGCCGCCTTCTATGAAAGGTTGGGCTT
CGGAATCGTTTTCCGGGACGCCGGCTGGATGATCCTCCAGCGCGGGGATCTCATGCTGGAGTTCTTCGCC
CACCCCAACTTGTTTATTGCAGCTTATAATGGTTACAAATAAAGCAATAGCATCACAAATTTCACAAATA
AAGCATTTTTTTCACTGCATTCTAGTTGTGGTTTGTCCAAACTCATCAATGTATCTTATCATGTCTGTAT
ACCGTCGACCTCTAGCTAGAGCTTGGCGTAATCATGGTCATAGCTGTTTCCTGTGTGAAATTGTTATCCG
CTCACAATTCCACACAACATACGAGCCGGAAGCATAAAGTGTAAAGCCTGGGGTGCCTAATGAGTGAGCT
AACTCACATTAATTGCGTTGCGCTCACTGCCCGCTTTCCAGTCGGGAAACCTGTCGTGCCAGCTGCATTA
ATGAATCGGCCAACGCGCGGGGAGAGGCGGTTTGCGTATTGGGCGCTCTTCCGCTTCCTCGCTCACTGAC
TCGCTGCGCTCGGTCGTTCGGCTGCGGCGAGCGGTATCAGCTCACTCAAAGGCGGTAATACGGTTATCCA
CAGAATCAGGGGATAACGCAGGAAAGAACATGTGAGCAAAAGGCCAGCAAAAGGCCAGGAACCGTAAAAA
GGCCGCGTTGCTGGCGTTTTTCCATAGGCTCCGCCCCCCTGACGAGCATCACAAAAATCGACGCTCAAGT
CAGAGGTGGCGAAACCCGACAGGACTATAAAGATACCAGGCGTTTCCCCCTGGAAGCTCCCTCGTGCGCT
CTCCTGTTCCGACCCTGCCGCTTACCGGATACCTGTCCGCCTTTCTCCCTTCGGGAAGCGTGGCGCTTTC
TCATAGCTCACGCTGTAGGTATCTCAGTTCGGTGTAGGTCGTTCGCTCCAAGCTGGGCTGTGTGCACGAA
CCCCCCGTTCAGCCCGACCGCTGCGCCTTATCCGGTAACTATCGTCTTGAGTCCAACCCGGTAAGACACG
ACTTATCGCCACTGGCAGCAGCCACTGGTAACAGGATTAGCAGAGCGAGGTATGTAGGCGGTGCTACAGA
GTTCTTGAAGTGGTGGCCTAACTACGGCTACACTAGAAGAACAGTATTTGGTATCTGCGCTCTGCTGAAG
CCAGTTACCTTCGGAAAAAGAGTTGGTAGCTCTTGATCCGGCAAACAAACCACCGCTGGTAGCGGTGGTT
TTTTTGTTTGCAAGCAGCAGATTACGCGCAGAAAAAAAGGATCTCAAGAAGATCCTTTGATCTTTTCTAC
GGGGTCTGACGCTCAGTGGAACGAAAACTCACGTTAAGGGATTTTGGTCATGAGATTATCAAAAAGGATC
TTCACCTAGATCCTTTTAAATTAAAAATGAAGTTTTAAATCAATCTAAAGTATATATGAGTAAACTTGGT
CTGACAGTTACCAATGCTTAATCAGTGAGGCACCTATCTCAGCGATCTGTCTATTTCGTTCATCCATAGT
TGCCTGACTCCCCGTCGTGTAGATAACTACGATACGGGAGGGCTTACCATCTGGCCCCAGTGCTGCAATG
ATACCGCGAGACCCACGCTCACCGGCTCCAGATTTATCAGCAATAAACCAGCCAGCCGGAAGGGCCGAGC
GCAGAAGTGGTCCTGCAACTTTATCCGCCTCCATCCAGTCTATTAATTGTTGCCGGGAAGCTAGAGTAAG
TAGTTCGCCAGTTAATAGTTTGCGCAACGTTGTTGCCATTGCTACAGGCATCGTGGTGTCACGCTCGTCG
TTTGGTATGGCTTCATTCAGCTCCGGTTCCCAACGATCAAGGCGAGTTACATGATCCCCCATGTTGTGCA
AAAAAGCGGTTAGCTCCTTCGGTCCTCCGATCGTTGTCAGAAGTAAGTTGGCCGCAGTGTTATCACTCAT
GGTTATGGCAGCACTGCATAATTCTCTTACTGTCATGCCATCCGTAAGATGCTTTTCTGTGACTGGTGAG
TACTCAACCAAGTCATTCTGAGAATAGTGTATGCGGCGACCGAGTTGCTCTTGCCCGGCGTCAATACGGG
ATAATACCGCGCCACATAGCAGAACTTTAAAAGTGCTCATCATTGGAAAACGTTCTTCGGGGCGAAAACT
CTCAAGGATCTTACCGCTGTTGAGATCCAGTTCGATGTAACCCACTCGTGCACCCAACTGATCTTCAGCA
TCTTTTACTTTCACCAGCGTTTCTGGGTGAGCAAAAACAGGAAGGCAAAATGCCGCAAAAAAGGGAATAA
GGGCGACACGGAAATGTTGAATACTCATACTCTTCCTTTTTCAATATTATTGAAGCATTTATCAGGGTTA
TTGTCTCATGAGCGGATACATATTTGAATGTATTTAGAAAAATAAACAAATAGGGGTTCCGCGCACATTT
CCCCGAAAAGTGCCACCTGACGTCGACGGATCGGGAGATCTCCCGATCCCCTATGGTGCACTCTCAGTAC
AATCTGCTCTGATGCCGCATAGTTAAGCCAGTATCTGCTCCCTGCTTGTGTGTTGGAGGTCGCTGAGTAG
TGCGCGAGCAAAATTTAAGCTACAACAAGGCAAGGCTTGACCGACAATTGCATGAAGAATCTGCTTAGGG
TTAGGCGTTTTGCGCTGCTTCGCGATGTACGGGCCAGATATACGCGTTGACATTGATTATTGACTAGTTA
TTAATAGTAATCAATTACGGGGTCATTAGTTCATAGCCCATATATGGAGTTCCGCGTTACATAACTTACG
GTAAATGGCCCGCCTGGCTGACCGCCCAACGACCCCCGCCCATTGACGTCAATAATGACGTATGTTCCCA
TAGTAACGCCAATAGGGACTTTCCATTGACGTCAATGGGTGGAGTATTTACGGTAAACTGCCCACTTGGC
AGTACATCAAGTGTATCATATGCCAAGTACGCCCCCTATTGACGTCAATGACGGTAAATGGCCCGCCTGG
CATTATGCCCAGTACATGACCTTATGGGACTTTCCTACTTGGCAGTACATCTACGTATTAGTCATCGCTA
TTACCATGGTGATGCGGTTTTGGCAGTACATCAATGGGCGTGGATAGCGGTTTGACTCACGGGGATTTCC
AAGTCTCCACCCCATTGACGTCAATGGGAGTTTGTTTTGGCACCAAAATCAACGGGACTTTCCAAAATGT
CGTAACAACTCCGCCCCATTGACGCAAATGGGCGGTAGGCGTGTACGGTGGGAGGTCTATATAAGCAGAG
CTCTCTGGCTAACTAGAGAACCCACTGCTTACTGGCTTATCGAAATTAATACGACTCACTATAGGGAGAC
CCAAGCTTGCGGCCGCCACCATGGTGCGGGGTTCT
